LOCUS       Exported 7218 bp ds-DNA circular SYN 13-MAY-2021
DEFINITION  mammalian expression, proximity labelling, mitochondrial
            relocalisation.
ACCESSION   .
VERSION     .
KEYWORDS    JB2
SOURCE      synthetic DNA construct
  ORGANISM  synthetic DNA construct
REFERENCE   1 (bases 1 to 7218)
  AUTHORS   Gillingham AK, Bertram J, Begum F, Munro S
  TITLE     In vivo identification of GTPase interactors by mitochondrial
            relocalization and proximity biotinylation.
  JOURNAL   Elife. 2019 Jul 11;8. pii: 45916. doi: 10.7554/eLife.45916.
  PUBMED    31294692
REFERENCE   2 (bases 1 to 7218)
  AUTHORS   .
  TITLE     Direct Submission
  JOURNAL   Exported May 13, 2021 from SnapGene Server 1.1.58
            http://www.snapgene.com
FEATURES             Location/Qualifiers
     source          1..7218
                     /organism="synthetic DNA construct"
                     /mol_type="other DNA"
     primer_bind     complement(44..63)
                     /label=pRS-marker
                     /note="pRS vectors, use to sequence yeast selectable
                     marker"
     enhancer        235..614
                     /label=CMV enhancer
                     /note="human cytomegalovirus immediate early enhancer"
     promoter        615..818
                     /label=CMV promoter
                     /note="human cytomegalovirus (CMV) immediate early
                     promoter"
     primer_bind     769..789
                     /label=CMV-F
                     /note="Human CMV immediate early promoter, forward primer"
     primer_bind     863..882
                     /label=T7
                     /note="T7 promoter, forward primer"
     promoter        863..881
                     /label=T7 promoter
                     /note="promoter for bacteriophage T7 RNA polymerase"
     CDS             1567..2532
                     /codon_start=1
                     /product="promiscuous R118G mutant of the E. coli biotin
                     protein ligase (Cronan, 2005)"
                     /label=BirA(R118G)
                     /note="also known as BirA* or BioID"
                     /translation="MDKDNTVPLKLIALLANGEFHSGEQLGETLGMSRAAINKHIQTLR
                     DWGVDVFTVPGKGYSLPEPIQLLNAKQILGQLDGGSVAVLPVIDSTNQYLLDRIGELKS
                     GDACIAEYQQAGRGGRGRKWFSPFGANLYLSMFWRLEQGPAAAIGLSLVIGIVMAEVLR
                     KLGADKVRVKWPNDLYLQDRKLAGILVELTGKTGDAAQIVIGAGINMAMRRVEESVVNQ
                     GWITLQEAGINLDRNTLAAMLIRELRAALELFEQEGLAPYLSRWEKLDNFINRPVKLII
                     GDKEIFGISRGIDKQGALLLEQDGIIKPWMGGEISLRSAEK"
     CDS             2563..2589
                     /codon_start=1
                     /product="HA (human influenza hemagglutinin) epitope tag"
                     /label=HA
                     /translation="YPYDVPDYA"
     primer_bind     complement(2809..2826)
                     /label=BGH-rev
                     /note="Bovine growth hormone terminator, reverse primer.
                     Also called BGH reverse"
     polyA_signal    2815..3039
                     /label=bGH poly(A) signal
                     /note="bovine growth hormone polyadenylation signal"
     rep_origin      3085..3513
                     /direction=RIGHT
                     /label=f1 ori
                     /note="f1 bacteriophage origin of replication; arrow
                     indicates direction of (+) strand synthesis"
     primer_bind     complement(3172..3191)
                     /label=F1ori-R
                     /note="F1 origin, reverse primer"
     primer_bind     3382..3403
                     /label=F1ori-F
                     /note="F1 origin, forward primer"
     primer_bind     complement(3522..3542)
                     /label=pBABE 3'
                     /note="SV40 enhancer, reverse primer for pBABE vectors"
     promoter        3527..3856
                     /label=SV40 promoter
                     /note="SV40 enhancer and early promoter"
     rep_origin      3707..3842
                     /label=SV40 ori
                     /note="SV40 origin of replication"
     primer_bind     3769..3788
                     /label=SV40pro-F
                     /note="SV40 promoter/origin, forward primer"
     CDS             3923..4717
                     /codon_start=1
                     /gene="aph(3')-II (or nptII)"
                     /product="aminoglycoside phosphotransferase from Tn5"
                     /label=NeoR/KanR
                     /note="confers resistance to neomycin, kanamycin, and G418
                     (Geneticin(R))"
                     /translation="MIEQDGLHAGSPAAWVERLFGYDWAQQTIGCSDAAVFRLSAQGRP
                     VLFVKTDLSGALNELQDEAARLSWLATTGVPCAAVLDVVTEAGRDWLLLGEVPGQDLLS
                     SHLAPAEKVSIMADAMRRLHTLDPATCPFDHQAKHRIERARTRMEAGLVDQDDLDEEHQ
                     GLAPAELFARLKARMPDGEDLVVTHGDACLPNIMVENGRFSGFIDCGRLGVADRYQDIA
                     LATRDIAEELGGEWADRFLVLYGIAAPDSQRIAFYRLLDEFF"
     primer_bind     complement(3977..3996)
                     /label=Neo-R
                     /note="Neomycin resistance gene, reverse primer"
     primer_bind     4587..4606
                     /label=Neo-F
                     /note="Neomycin resistance gene, forward primer"
     polyA_signal    4891..5012
                     /label=SV40 poly(A) signal
                     /note="SV40 polyadenylation signal"
     primer_bind     complement(4928..4947)
                     /label=SV40pA-R
                     /note="SV40 polyA, reverse primer"
     primer_bind     4982..5001
                     /label=EBV-rev
                     /note="SV40 polyA terminator, reverse primer"
     primer_bind     complement(5061..5077)
                     /label=M13 rev
                     /note="common sequencing primer, one of multiple similar
                     variants"
     primer_bind     complement(5061..5077)
                     /label=M13 Reverse
                     /note="In lacZ gene. Also called M13-rev"
     primer_bind     complement(5074..5096)
                     /label=M13/pUC Reverse
                     /note="In lacZ gene"
     protein_bind    5085..5101
                     /label=lac operator
                     /bound_moiety="lac repressor encoded by lacI"
                     /note="The lac repressor binds to the lac operator to
                     inhibit transcription in E. coli. This inhibition can be
                     relieved by adding lactose or
                     isopropyl-beta-D-thiogalactopyranoside (IPTG)."
     promoter        complement(5109..5139)
                     /label=lac promoter
                     /note="promoter for the E. coli lac operon"
     protein_bind    5154..5175
                     /label=CAP binding site
                     /bound_moiety="E. coli catabolite activator protein"
                     /note="CAP binding activates transcription in the presence
                     of cAMP."
     primer_bind     complement(5292..5309)
                     /label=L4440
                     /note="L4440 vector, forward primer"
     rep_origin      complement(5463..6051)
                     /direction=LEFT
                     /label=ori
                     /note="high-copy-number ColE1/pMB1/pBR322/pUC origin of
                     replication"
     primer_bind     complement(5543..5562)
                     /label=pBR322ori-F
                     /note="pBR322 origin, forward primer"
     CDS             complement(6222..7082)
                     /codon_start=1
                     /gene="bla"
                     /product="beta-lactamase"
                     /label=AmpR
                     /note="confers resistance to ampicillin, carbenicillin, and
                     related antibiotics"
                     /translation="MSIQHFRVALIPFFAAFCLPVFAHPETLVKVKDAEDQLGARVGYI
                     ELDLNSGKILESFRPEERFPMMSTFKVLLCGAVLSRIDAGQEQLGRRIHYSQNDLVEYS
                     PVTEKHLTDGMTVRELCSAAITMSDNTAANLLLTTIGGPKELTAFLHNMGDHVTRLDRW
                     EPELNEAIPNDERDTTMPVAMATTLRKLLTGELLTLASRQQLIDWMEADKVAGPLLRSA
                     LPAGWFIADKSGAGERGSRGIIAALGPDGKPSRIVVIYTTGSQATMDERNRQIAEIGAS
                     LIKHW"
     primer_bind     6845..6864
                     /label=Amp-R
                     /note="Ampicillin resistance gene, reverse primer"
     promoter        complement(7083..7187)
                     /gene="bla"
                     /label=AmpR promoter
ORIGIN
        1 gacggatcgg gagatctccc gatcccctat ggtgcactct cagtacaatc tgctctgatg
       61 ccgcatagtt aagccagtat ctgctccctg cttgtgtgtt ggaggtcgct gagtagtgcg
      121 cgagcaaaat ttaagctaca acaaggcaag gcttgaccga caattgcatg aagaatctgc
      181 ttagggttag gcgttttgcg ctgcttcgcg atgtacgggc cagatatacg cgttgacatt
      241 gattattgac tagttattaa tagtaatcaa ttacggggtc attagttcat agcccatata
      301 tggagttccg cgttacataa cttacggtaa atggcccgcc tggctgaccg cccaacgacc
      361 cccgcccatt gacgtcaata atgacgtatg ttcccatagt aacgccaata gggactttcc
      421 attgacgtca atgggtggag tatttacggt aaactgccca cttggcagta catcaagtgt
      481 atcatatgcc aagtacgccc cctattgacg tcaatgacgg taaatggccc gcctggcatt
      541 atgcccagta catgacctta tgggactttc ctacttggca gtacatctac gtattagtca
      601 tcgctattac catggtgatg cggttttggc agtacatcaa tgggcgtgga tagcggtttg
      661 actcacgggg atttccaagt ctccacccca ttgacgtcaa tgggagtttg ttttggcacc
      721 aaaatcaacg ggactttcca aaatgtcgta acaactccgc cccattgacg caaatgggcg
      781 gtaggcgtgt acggtgggag gtctatataa gcagagctct ctggctaact agagaaccca
      841 ctgcttactg gcttatcgaa attaatacga ctcactatag ggagacccaa gctggctagc
      901 aagcttaccg gtatggcgta cgcctatctc ttcaagtaca tcataatcgg cgacacaggt
      961 gttggtaaaa actgcttatt gctacagttt acagacaaga ggtttcagcc agtgcatgac
     1021 cttactattg gtgtagagtt cggtgctcga atgataacta ttgatgggaa acagataaaa
     1081 cttcagatat gggatacggc agggcaagaa tcctttcgtt ccatcacaag gtcgtattac
     1141 agaggtgcag caggagcttt actagtttac gatattacac ggagagatac attcaaccac
     1201 ttgacaacct ggttagaaga tgcccgccag cattccaatt ccaacatggt cattatgctt
     1261 attggaaata aaagtgattt agaatctaga agagaagtaa aaaaagaaga aggtgaagct
     1321 tttgcacgag aacatggact catcttcatg gaaacgtctg ctaagactgc ttccaatgta
     1381 gaagaggcat ttattaatac agcaaaagaa atttatgaaa aaattcaaga aggagtcttt
     1441 gacattaata atgaggcaaa tggcattaaa attggccctc agcatgctgc taccaatgca
     1501 acacatgcag gcaatcaggg aggacagcag gctgggggcg gcgaattcgg agccggagct
     1561 ggtaccatgg acaaggacaa caccgtgccc ctgaagctga tcgccctgct ggccaacggc
     1621 gagttccact ctggcgagca gctgggagag accctgggaa tgagcagagc cgccatcaac
     1681 aagcacatcc agacactgag agactgggga gtggacgtgt tcaccgtgcc tggcaagggc
     1741 tacagcctgc ctgagcctat ccagctgctg aacgccaagc agatcctggg acagctggat
     1801 ggcggaagcg tggccgtgct gcctgtgatc gactccacca atcagtacct gctggacaga
     1861 atcggagagc tgaagtccgg cgacgcctgc atcgccgagt accagcaggc tggcagagga
     1921 ggcagaggac ggaagtggtt cagcccattc ggagccaacc tgtacctgtc catgttctgg
     1981 agactggagc agggacctgc tgctgccatc ggactgagtc tggtgatcgg aatcgtgatg
     2041 gccgaggtgc tgagaaagct gggagccgac aaggtgagag tgaagtggcc taatgacctg
     2101 tacctccagg accgcaagct ggctggcatc ctggtggagc tgacaggcaa gacaggcgat
     2161 gccgctcaga tcgtgatcgg agccggaatc aacatggcca tgagaagagt ggaggagagc
     2221 gtggtgaacc agggctggat caccctgcag gaggctggca tcaacctgga ccggaacacc
     2281 ctggccgcca tgctgatcag agagctgaga gccgctctgg agctgttcga gcaggaggga
     2341 ctggctcctt acctgagcag atgggagaag ctggacaact tcatcaacag acctgtgaag
     2401 ctgatcatcg gcgacaagga aatcttcggc atctccagag gaatcgacaa gcagggagct
     2461 ctgctgctgg agcaggacgg aatcatcaag ccctggatgg gcggagaaat ctccctgaga
     2521 agcgcagaga agggatccgt cgacggagcc ggtgctggcg cataccccta cgacgtgccc
     2581 gactacgcag gctccgcagt tccagcggta gaaatcaccc acaccttctg ggaaaggaac
     2641 ctgccctctg tttctggcct gctgaagatc attggatttt ccacatcagt aactgccctg
     2701 gggtttgtgc tgtacaaata caagctcctg ccacggtctt gacccgggga tatccagcac
     2761 agtggcggcc gctcgagtct agagggcccg tttaaacccg ctgatcagcc tcgactgtgc
     2821 cttctagttg ccagccatct gttgtttgcc cctcccccgt gccttccttg accctggaag
     2881 gtgccactcc cactgtcctt tcctaataaa atgaggaaat tgcatcgcat tgtctgagta
     2941 ggtgtcattc tattctgggg ggtggggtgg ggcaggacag caagggggag gattgggaag
     3001 acaatagcag gcatgctggg gatgcggtgg gctctatggc ttctgaggcg gaaagaacca
     3061 gctggggctc tagggggtat ccccnnnnnn nnnnnnnnnn nnnnnnnnnn nnnnnnnnnn
     3121 nnnnnnnnnn nnnnnnnnnn nnnnnnnnnn nnnnnnnnnn nnnnnnnnnn nnnnnnnnnn
     3181 nnnnnnnnnn nnnnnnnnnn nnnnnnnncn nnnnnnnnnn nnnnnnnnnn nnnnnnnnnn
     3241 nnnnnnnnnn nnnnnnnnnn nnnnnnnnnn nnnnnnnnnn nnnnnnnnnn nnnnnnnnnn
     3301 annnnnnnnn nnnnnnnnnn nnnnnnnnnn nnnnnnnnnn nnnnnnnnnn cctttgacgt
     3361 tggagtccac gttctttaat agtggactct tgttccaaac tggaacaaca ctcaacccta
     3421 tctcggtcta ttcttttgat ttataaggga ttttgccgat ttcggcctat tggttaaaaa
     3481 atgagctgat ttaacaaaaa tttaacgcga attaattctg tggaatgtgt gtcagttagg
     3541 gtgtggaaag tccccaggct ccccagcagg cagaagtatg caaagcatgc atctcaatta
     3601 gtcagcaacc aggtgtggaa agtccccagg ctccccagca ggcagaagta tgcaaagcat
     3661 gcatctcaat tagtcagcaa ccatagtccc gcccctaact ccgcccatcc cgcccctaac
     3721 tccgcccagt tccgcccatt ctccgcccca tggctgacta atttttttta tttatgcaga
     3781 ggccgaggcc gcctctgcct ctgagctatt ccagaagtag tgaggaggct tttttggagg
     3841 cctaggcttt tgcaaaaagc tcccgggagc ttgtatatcc attttcggat ctgatcaaga
     3901 gacaggatga ggatcgtttc gcatgattga acaagatgga ttgcacgcag gttctccggc
     3961 cgcttgggtg gagaggctat tcggctatga ctgggcacaa cagacaatcg gctgctctga
     4021 tgccgccgtg ttccggctgt cagcgcaggg gcgcccggtt ctttttgtca agaccgacct
     4081 gtccggtgcc ctgaatgaac tgcaggacga ggcagcgcgg ctatcgtggc tggccacgac
     4141 gggcgttcct tgcgcagctg tgctcgacgt tgtcactgaa gcgggaaggg actggctgct
     4201 attgggcgaa gtgccggggc aggatctcct gtcatctcac cttgctcctg ccgagaaagt
     4261 atccatcatg gctgatgcaa tgcggcggct gcatacgctt gatccggcta cctgcccatt
     4321 cgaccaccaa gcgaaacatc gcatcgagcg agcacgtact cggatggaag ccggtcttgt
     4381 cgatcaggat gatctggacg aagagcatca ggggctcgcg ccagccgaac tgttcgccag
     4441 gctcaaggcg cgcatgcccg acggcgagga tctcgtcgtg acccatggcg atgcctgctt
     4501 gccgaatatc atggtggaaa atggccgctt ttctggattc atcgactgtg gccggctggg
     4561 tgtggcggac cgctatcagg acatagcgtt ggctacccgt gatattgctg aagagcttgg
     4621 cggcgaatgg gctgaccgct tcctcgtgct ttacggtatc gccgctcccg attcgcagcg
     4681 catcgccttc tatcgccttc ttgacgagtt cttctgagcg ggactctggg gttcgaaatg
     4741 accgaccaag cgacgcccaa cctgccatca cgagatttcg attccaccgc cgccttctat
     4801 gaaaggttgg gcttcggaat cgttttccgg gacgccggct ggatgatcct ccagcgcggg
     4861 gatctcatgc tggagttctt cgcccacccc aacttgttta ttgcagctta taatggttac
     4921 aaataaagca atagcatcac aaatttcaca aataaagcat ttttttcact gcattctagt
     4981 tgtggtttgt ccaaactcat caatgtatct tatcatgtct gtataccgtc gacctctagc
     5041 tagagcttgg cgtaatcatg gtcatagctg tttcctgtgt gaaattgtta tccgctcaca
     5101 attccacaca acatacgagc cggaagcata aagtgtaaag cctggggtgc ctaatgagtg
     5161 agctaactca cattaattgc gttgcgctca ctgcccgctt tccagtcggg aaacctgtcg
     5221 tgccagctgc attaatgaat cggccaacgc gcggggagag gcggtttgcg tattgggcgc
     5281 tcttccgctt cctcgctcac tgactcgctg cgctcggtcg ttcggctgcg gcgagcggta
     5341 tcagctcact caaaggcggt aatacggtta tccacagaat caggggataa cgcaggaaag
     5401 aacatgtgag caaaaggcca gcaaaaggcc aggaaccgta aaaaggccgc gttgctggcg
     5461 tttttccata ggctccgccc ccctgacgag catcacaaaa atcgacgctc aagtcagagg
     5521 tggcgaaacc cgacaggact ataaagatac caggcgtttc cccctggaag ctccctcgtg
     5581 cgctctcctg ttccgaccct gccgcttacc ggatacctgt ccgcctttct cccttcggga
     5641 agcgtggcgc tttctcatag ctcacgctgt aggtatctca gttcggtgta ggtcgttcgc
     5701 tccaagctgg gctgtgtgca cgaacccccc gttcagcccg accgctgcgc cttatccggt
     5761 aactatcgtc ttgagtccaa cccggtaaga cacgacttat cgccactggc agcagccact
     5821 ggtaacagga ttagcagagc gaggtatgta ggcggtgcta cagagttctt gaagtggtgg
     5881 cctaactacg gctacactag aagaacagta tttggtatct gcgctctgct gaagccagtt
     5941 accttcggaa aaagagttgg tagctcttga tccggcaaac aaaccaccgc tggtagcggt
     6001 ggtttttttg tttgcaagca gcagattacg cgcagaaaaa aaggatctca agaagatcct
     6061 ttgatctttt ctacggggtc tgacgctcag tggaacgaaa actcacgtta agggattttg
     6121 gtcatgagat tatcaaaaag gatcttcacc tagatccttt taaattaaaa atgaagtttt
     6181 aaatcaatct aaagtatata tgagtaaact tggtctgaca gttaccaatg cttaatcagt
     6241 gaggcaccta tctcagcgat ctgtctattt cgttcatcca tagttgcctg actccccgtc
     6301 gtgtagataa ctacgatacg ggagggctta ccatctggcc ccagtgctgc aatgataccg
     6361 cgagacccac gctcaccggc tccagattta tcagcaataa accagccagc cggaagggcc
     6421 gagcgcagaa gtggtcctgc aactttatcc gcctccatcc agtctattaa ttgttgccgg
     6481 gaagctagag taagtagttc gccagttaat agtttgcgca acgttgttgc cattgctaca
     6541 ggcatcgtgg tgtcacgctc gtcgtttggt atggcttcat tcagctccgg ttcccaacga
     6601 tcaaggcgag ttacatgatc ccccatgttg tgcaaaaaag cggttagctc cttcggtcct
     6661 ccgatcgttg tcagaagtaa gttggccgca gtgttatcac tcatggttat ggcagcactg
     6721 cataattctc ttactgtcat gccatccgta agatgctttt ctgtgactgg tgagtactca
     6781 accaagtcat tctgagaata gtgtatgcgg cgaccgagtt gctcttgccc ggcgtcaata
     6841 cgggataata ccgcgccaca tagcagaact ttaaaagtgc tcatcattgg aaaacgttct
     6901 tcggggcgaa aactctcaag gatcttaccg ctgttgagat ccagttcgat gtaacccact
     6961 cgtgcaccca actgatcttc agcatctttt actttcacca gcgtttctgg gtgagcaaaa
     7021 acaggaaggc aaaatgccgc aaaaaaggga ataagggcga cacggaaatg ttgaatactc
     7081 atactcttcc tttttcaata ttattgaagc atttatcagg gttattgtct catgagcgga
     7141 tacatatttg aatgtattta gaaaaataaa caaatagggg ttccgcgcac atttccccga
     7201 aaagtgccac ctgacgtc
//
